>Addgene plasmid #27829 | pUT1453-HQ858747 | depositor full sequence | sequence record 13103 | Author sequence
CAAATAATGATTTTATTTTGACTGATAGTGACCTGTTCGTTGCAACAAATTGATGAGCAATGCTTTTTTA
TAATGCCAACTTTGTACAAAAAAGCAGGCTCCGCGGCCGCCTTGTTTAACTTTAAGAAGGAGCCCTTCAC
CATGGCGGGTGGCGGCGAGGGGGATCGCGTGGGTGTCGGGGGAGCCCAGCAGTTCGTGGACCGGAGCAAG
GTGAGGATTCTTCTCTGCGACGGCGACGCCACCAGCTCCCGGGAGGTGCTGCGGCTCCTCTGCAACTGCT
CATACCATGTGACCTGCGCCAAGTCTCCGCGGCAGGTGATCAATATCCTCAACTACGAGGGCGGCGAGAT
CGACATCATCCTGGCTGAGGTCGATCTTCCGGTCTCCAAGTGCTTCAAGATGCTCAAGTACATTGCCCGG
AACAAGGACCTGCGTCACATCCCCATCATAATGATGTCCAACAGAGACGAGGTGTCTGTTGTTGTCAAGT
GCTTGCGGCTTGGCGCCGCCGAGTACCTGGTGAAGCCGCTGCGCACGAATGAGTTGCTGAACCTTTGGAC
CCATGTGTGGCGGCGGAGACGGATGCTTGGTTTGCCCGAGAAAAACTTCTTCAATGACAACTTCGAGTTG
GTGCTCTCAGAACCTAGCGATGCCAATACCAATAGCACCACCCTCCTCTCAGACGAGACCGACGATAGGC
CTAAAGGAAACACGAATCAAGAAACAGGCACCTCAAAGCAACTTGAATACGAGTCTAATCCTTCGGTTGC
TGAGCCCGACCAGAGAGAAAAGATGGAGGGTGTTCCAGGCTCTGCCCTAGATGCCAGTAAAAAATCCTCT
CCAAGAAGAGCGTTTTCACGCCCTATAAAAACTAACCTGAGGGTTGCCGAGTCGTCTGCATTTCTAGCAT
ATGTCAAGCCAAGCACCCCAGCCACCAGCTCATTTGACAGCGAATTACAAAGGGGTGGCAGCCGATTAGA
TTCCTTGGATAACCAGGGTAATTGCTCTAGCGCAACCGATAGAAGTGACACTGGTACTGATGTAAATATT
CGGAGTAAAGAAGCTTTTGAGATGCCTGCGCAGTACCCTATGGTATGGTTTTCTTCCTCTAACATGCATA
TGGAGCGAAGCAGCGAAGGCCATAATGATACTTCAGGAACTCCACCTGCATACCATTTCCCATTTTATTA
CCCAGGGATGGTAGAGCACAACATGGCACTTTCGTCGGCGCAAGATTTTCAAGCAAACATAAACAATGCT
CAAGCACATACACCGCCAGCGATGCTTCCTCAGTACAATGTTTATCCTCAGTGCCATGGTTTACCTGTGA
TACCATCATTTCAGTTTAATCCTTCTGGCATGAGTACGCACTCAAGTCATTTACCAACGCAAAATGTGTG
GTCATCGGCATCGAGCACACCACCAGTGCCTGAGGAAACATGCAGTCGCTCTGAAAGGAGGGCTGCAGCA
CTTGCCAAGTTCAGGCTGAAGAGGAAAGAGCGCTGCTTTGACAAGAAGGTGAGGTATGTGAACCGGAAGA
AACTCGCTGAAACGAGGCCAAGGGTGCGAGGTCAGTTTGTTAGACAGCCAACCAATACGGATGTCATCAG
CATTGGAGATGATATATCTGAAGACGAAGATGACGATCCATCGTCCAGGGAGGTAGATATGGTTTCTTCT
CCAGAGAAGGGTGGGCGCGCCGACCCAGCTTTCTTGTACAAAGTTGGCATTATAAGAAAGCATTGCTTAT
CAATTTGTTGCAACGAACAGGTCACTATCAGTCAAAATAAAATCATTATTTGCCATCCAGCTGATATCCC
CTATAGTGAGTCGTATTACATGGTCATAGCTGTTTCCTGGCAGCTCTGGCCCGTGTCTCAAAATCTCTGA
TGTTACATTGCACAAGATAAAAATATATCATCATGAACAATAAAACTGTCTGCTTACATAAACAGTAATA
CAAGGGGTGTTATGAGCCATATTCAACGGGAAACGTCGAGGCCGCGATTAAATTCCAACATGGATGCTGA
TTTATATGGGTATAAATGGGCTCGCGATAATGTCGGGCAATCAGGTGCGACAATCTATCGCTTGTATGGG
AAGCCCGATGCGCCAGAGTTGTTTCTGAAACATGGCAAAGGTAGCGTTGCCAATGATGTTACAGATGAGA
TGGTCAGACTAAACTGGCTGACGGAATTTATGCCTCTTCCGACCATCAAGCATTTTATCCGTACTCCTGA
TGATGCATGGTTACTCACCACTGCGATCCCCGGAAAAACAGCATTCCAGGTATTAGAAGAATATCCTGAT
TCAGGTGAAAATATTGTTGATGCGCTGGCAGTGTTCCTGCGCCGGTTGCATTCGATTCCTGTTTGTAATT
GTCCTTTTAACAGCGATCGCGTATTTCGTCTCGCTCAGGCGCAATCACGAATGAATAACGGTTTGGTTGA
TGCGAGTGATTTTGATGACGAGCGTAATGGCTGGCCTGTTGAACAAGTCTGGAAAGAAATGCATAAACTT
TTGCCATTCTCACCGGATTCAGTCGTCACTCATGGTGATTTCTCACTTGATAACCTTATTTTTGACGAGG
GGAAATTAATAGGTTGTATTGATGTTGGACGAGTCGGAATCGCAGACCGATACCAGGATCTTGCCATCCT
ATGGAACTGCCTCGGTGAGTTTTCTCCTTCATTACAGAAACGGCTTTTTCAAAAATATGGTATTGATAAT
CCTGATATGAATAAATTGCAGTTTCATTTGATGCTCGATGAGTTTTTCTAATCAGAATTGGTTAATTGGT
TGTAACACTGGCAGAGCATTACGCTGACTTGACGGGACGGCGCAAGCTCATGACCAAAATCCCTTAACGT
GAGTTACGCGTCGTTCCACTGAGCGTCAGACCCCGTAGAAAAGATCAAAGGATCTTCTTGAGATCCTTTT
TTTCTGCGCGTAATCTGCTGCTTGCAAACAAAAAAACCACCGCTACCAGCGGTGGTTTGTTTGCCGGATC
AAGAGCTACCAACTCTTTTTCCGAAGGTAACTGGCTTCAGCAGAGCGCAGATACCAAATACTGTCCTTCT
AGTGTAGCCGTAGTTAGGCCACCACTTCAAGAACTCTGTAGCACCGCCTACATACCTCGCTCTGCTAATC
CTGTTACCAGTGGCTGCTGCCAGTGGCGATAAGTCGTGTCTTACCGGGTTGGACTCAAGACGATAGTTAC
CGGATAAGGCGCAGCGGTCGGGCTGAACGGGGGGTTCGTGCACACAGCCCAGCTTGGAGCGAACGACCTA
CACCGAACTGAGATACCTACAGCGTGAGCATTGAGAAAGCGCCACGCTTCCCGAAGGGAGAAAGGCGGAC
AGGTATCCGGTAAGCGGCAGGGTCGGAACAGGAGAGCGCACGAGGGAGCTTCCAGGGGGAAACGCCTGGT
ATCTTTATAGTCCTGTCGGGTTTCGCCACCTCTGACTTGAGCGTCGATTTTTGTGATGCTCGTCAGGGGG
GCGGAGCCTATGGAAAAACGCCAGCAACGCGGCCTTTTTACGGTTCCTGGCCTTTTGCTGGCCTTTTGCT
CACATGTTCTTTCCTGCGTTATCCCCTGATTCTGTGGATAACCGTATTACCGCCTTTGAGTGAGCTGATA
CCGCTCGCCGCAGCCGAACGACCGAGCGCAGCGAGTCAGTGAGCGAGGAAGCGGAAGAGCGCCCAATACG
CAAACCGCCTCTCCCCGCGCGTTGGCCGATTCATTAATGCAGCTGGCACGACAGGTTTCCCGACTGGAAA
GCGGGCAGTGAGCGCAACGCAATTAATACGCGTACCGCTAGCCAGGAAGAGTTTGTAGAAACGCAAAAAG
GCCATCCGTCAGGATGGCCTTCTGCTTAGTTTGATGCCTGGCAGTTTATGGCGGGCGTCCTGCCCGCCAC
CCTCCGGGCCGTTGCTTCACAACGTTCAAATCCGCTCCCGGCGGATTTGTCCTACTCAGGAGAGCGTTCA
CCGACAAACAACAGATAAAACGAAAGGCCCAGTCTTCCGACTGAGCCTTTCGTTTTATTTGATGCCTGGC
AGTTCCCTACTCTCGCGTTAACGCTAGCATGGATGTTTTCCCAGTCACGACGTTGTAAAACGACGGCCAG
TCTTAAGCTCGGGCCC
Features (pLannotate 1.2.2; 11 found; start..end, strand, type, name):
      1..100     +  protein_bind   attL1: mutant version of attL; recombination site for the Gateway® LR reaction LR Clonase™
    112..132     +  RBS            RBS: efficient ribosome binding site from bacteriophage T7 gene 10 (Olins and Rangwala, 1989)
    142..1686    +  CDS            PRR1: PRR1_ORYSJ - Experimental evidence at protein level: Swiss-Prot protein existence level 1. Controls photoperiodic flowering response. Seems to be one of the component of the circadian clock. Expression of several members of the ARR-like family is controlled by circadian rhythm. The particular coordinated sequential expression of PRR73, PRR37, PRR95, PRR59 and PPR1 result to circadian waves that may be at the basis of the endogenous circadian clock (By similarity). From Oryza sativa subsp. japonica (Rice).
   1703..1802    -  protein_bind   attL2: mutant version of attL; recombination site for the Gateway® LR reaction LR Clonase™
   1820..1838    -  promoter       T7 promoter: promoter for bacteriophage T7 RNA polymerase
   1972..2781    +  CDS            KanR: aminoglycoside phosphotransferase; aph(3')-Ia; confers resistance to kanamycin in bacteria or G418 (Geneticin®) in eukaryotes
   2928..3516    +  rep_origin     ori: high-copy-number ColE1/pMB1/pBR322/pUC origin of replication
   3699..3791    +  CDS            lacI (fragment): lac repressor; lacI; The lac repressor binds to the lac operator to inhibit transcription in E. coli. This inhibition can be relieved by adding lactose or isopropyl-β-D-thiogalactopyranoside (IPTG).
   3846..3873    -  terminator     rrnB T2 terminator: transcription terminator T2 from the E. coli rrnB gene
   4005..4048    +  terminator     rrnB T1 terminator: Escherichia coli rrnB; transcription terminator T1 from the E. coli rrnB gene
   4095..4131    -  CDS            lacZα (fragment): LacZα fragment of β-galactosidase; lacZ fragment
