[The description below was written by a language model from this plasmid's Addgene catalogue record and pLannotate feature annotations shown in this document.]
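Description:
pUT1453-HQ858747 is a Gateway entry clone built in the pENTR/SD backbone (Invitrogen) and belongs to the Maize TFome, a collection of maize transcription factor open reading frames assembled for functional genomics. It is propagated in E. coli under kanamycin selection, conferred by the aph(3')-Ia aminoglycoside phosphotransferase gene, and replicates from a ColE1/pUC-type origin. The feature annotation describes that origin as high copy, whereas the catalogue entry lists the plasmid as low copy. The annotated sequence of 4,146 nt matches the sum of the stated 2,601 bp backbone and 1,545 bp insert.

The insert is the coding sequence of a Zea mays pseudo-ARR-B (pseudo-response regulator) transcription factor. It was PCR-amplified from a full-length cDNA clone and retains its native stop codon, so it suits native or N-terminally tagged expression rather than C-terminal fusions. Automated annotation matches the ORF to rice PRR1, a circadian clock component implicated in photoperiodic flowering control, which points to a likely orthologous relationship but is not a functional claim made by the depositor. The ORF sits between attL1 and attL2 sites, which allow LR Clonase-mediated transfer into any attR-containing destination vector. A bacteriophage T7 gene 10 ribosome binding site lies just upstream of the start codon, the feature that distinguishes the SD version of pENTR and supports translation in bacteria after transfer to a prokaryotic expression vector. rrnB T1 and T2 terminators upstream of the cassette insulate it from read-through transcription, and a T7 promoter lies beyond attL2 in reverse orientation. The short lacI and lacZα fragments are backbone remnants. The entry clone has no promoter positioned to express the ORF, and it serves as a sequence-verified source for shuttling the gene into expression, yeast hybrid or plant transformation vectors.
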