Addgene plasmid #27829: pUT1453-HQ858747
Depositing lab: John Gray & Erich Grotewold. Depositing organization: University of Toledo. Publication: The Maize TFome--development of a transcription factor open reading frame collection for functional genomics. Burdo B, Gray J, Goetting-Minesky MP, Wittler B, Hunt M, Li T, Velliquette D, Thomas J, Gentzel I, dos Santos Brito M, Mejia-Guerra MK, Connolly LN, Qaisi D, Li W, Casas MI, Doseff AI, Grotewold E. Plant J. 2014 Oct;80(2):356-66. doi: 10.1111/tpj.12623. Epub 2014 Aug 26. PubMed 25053252.
Backbone
  Vector backbone: pENTR/SD
  Backbone manufacturer: Invitrogen
  Backbone size w/o insert (bp): 2601
  Vector type: Entry vector
Growth in bacteria
  Bacterial resistance: Kanamycin, 50 μg/mL
  Growth temperature: 37°C
  Growth strain: DH5alpha
  Growth instructions: E. coli TOP10
  Copy number: Low Copy
Gene/Insert
  Gene/Insert name: PseudoARR-B transcription factor from DR826352
  Species: Zea mays
  Insert size (bp): 1545
  GenBank ID: HQ858747
  Cloning method: Restriction Enzyme
  Sequencing primers: 5′ M13 For; 3′ M13 Rev
Terms and licenses: Academic/Nonprofit Terms; Industry Terms: Not Available to Industry
Depositor comments: This CDS was amplified using PCR from a full length cDNA template from the Maize Full-length cDNA Project (www.maizecdna.org) and the PCR product included the stop codon. The PCR product was cloned into a Gateway pENTR/SD vector. Further information on this gene may be obtained at www.grassius.org using the GenBank number. (The second half of the plasmid name is the GenBank Number for the sequence of the insert)
How to cite: pUT1453-HQ858747 was a gift from John Gray & Erich Grotewold (Addgene plasmid # 27829 ; http://n2t.net/addgene:27829 ; RRID:Addgene_27829)
