>Addgene plasmid #27829 | pUT1453-HQ858747 | addgene partial sequence | sequence record 34119 | 27829 with M13pUC-fwd
TTTTATTTTGACTGATAGTGACCTGTTCGTTGCAACAAATTGATGAGCAATGCTTTTTTATAATGCCAAC
TTTGTACAAAAAAGCAGGCTCCGCGGCCGCCTTGTTTAACTTTAAGAAGGAGCCCTTCACCATGGCGGGT
GGCGGCGAGGGGGATCGCGTGGGTGTCGGGGGAGCCCAGCAGTTCGTGGACCGGAGCAAGGTGAGGATTC
TTCTCTGCGACGGCGACGCCACCAGCTCCCGGGAGGTGCTGCGGCTCCTCTGCAACTGCTCATACCATGT
GACCTGCGCCAAGTCTCCGCGGCAGGTGATCAATATCCTCAACTACGAGGGCGGCGAGATCGACATCATC
CTGGCTGAGGTCGATCTTCCGGTCTCCAAGTGCTTCAAGATGCTCAAGTACATTGCCCGGAACAAGGACC
TGCGTCACATCCCCATCATAATGATGTCCAACAGAGACGAGGTGTCTGTTGTTGTCAAGTGCTTGCGGCT
TGGCGCCGCCGAGTACCTGGTGAAGCCGCTGCGCACGAATGAGTTGCTGAACCTTTGGACCCATGTGTGG
CGGCGGAGACGGATGCTTGGTTTGCCCGAGAAAAACTTCTTCAATGACAACTTCGAGTTGGTGCTCTCAG
AACCTAGCGATGCCAATACCAATAGCACCACCCTCCTCTCAGACGAGACCGACGATAGGCCTAAAGGAAA
CACGAATCAAGAAACAGGCACCTCAAAGCAACTTGAATACGAGTCTAATCCTTCGGTTGCTGAGCCCGAC
CAGAGAGAAAAGATGGAGGGTGTT
